>Addgene plasmid #82154 | pDONR223_POU5F1_WT | addgene full sequence | sequence record 163200 | Addgene NGS result
GGCAGTTCCCTACTCTCGCGTTAACGCTAGCATGGATGTTTTCCCAGTCACGACGTTGTAAAACGACGGC
CAGTCTTAAGCTCGGGCCCCAAATAATGATTTTATTTTGACTGATAGTGACCTGTTCGTTGCAACAAATT
GATGAGCAATGCTTTTTTATAATGCCAACTTTGTACAAAAAAGTTGGCACCATGGCGGGACACCTGGCTT
CGGATTTCGCCTTCTCGCCCCCTCCAGGTGGTGGAGGTGATGGGCCAGGGGGGCCGGAGCCGGGCTGGGT
TGATCCTCGGACCTGGCTAAGCTTCCAAGGCCCTCCTGGAGGGCCAGGAATCGGGCCGGGGGTTGGGCCA
GGCTCTGAGGTGTGGGGGATTCCCCCATGCCCCCCGCCGTATGAGTTCTGTGGGGGGATGGCGTACTGTG
GGCCCCAGGTTGGAGTGGGGCTAGTGCCCCAAGGCGGCTTGGAGACCTCTCAGCCTGAGGGCGAAGCAGG
AGTCGGGGTGGAGAGCAACTCCGATGGGGCCTCCCCGGAGCCCTGCACCGTCACCCCTGGTGCCGTGAAG
CTGGAGAAGGAGAAGCTGGAGCAAAACCCGGAGGAGTCCCAGGACATCAAAGCTCTGCAGAAAGAACTCG
AGCAATTTGCCAAGCTCCTGAAGCAGAAGAGGATCACCCTGGGATATACACAGGCCGATGTGGGGCTCAC
CCTGGGGGTTCTATTTGGGAAGGTATTCAGCCAAACGACCATCTGCCGCTTTGAGGCTCTGCAGCTTAGC
TTCAAGAACATGTGTAAGCTGCGGCCCTTGCTGCAGAAGTGGGTGGAGGAAGCTGACAACAATGAAAACC
TTCAGGAGATATGCAAAGCAGAAACCCTCGTGCAGGCCCGAAAGAGAAAGCGAACCAGTATCGAGAACCG
AGTGAGAGGCAACCTGGAGAATTTGTTCCTGCAGTGCCCGAAACCCACACTGCAGCAGATCAGCCACATC
GCCCAGCAGCTTGGGCTCGAGAAGGATGTGGTCCGAGTGTGGTTCTGTAACCGGCGCCAGAAGGGCAAGC
GATCAAGCAGCGACTATGCACAACGAGAGGATTTTGAGGCTGCTGGGTCTCCTTTCTCAGGGGGACCAGT
GTCCTTTCCTCTGGCCCCAGGGCCCCATTTTGGTACCCCAGGCTATGGGAGCCCTCACTTCACTGCACTG
TACTCCTCGGTCCCTTTCCCTGAGGGGGAAGCCTTTCCCCCTGTCTCTGTCACCACTCTGGGCTCTCCCA
TGCATTCAAACTGATTGCCAACTTTCTTGTACAAAGTTGGCATTATAAGAAAGCATTGCTTATCAATTTG
TTGCAACGAACAGGTCACTATCAGTCAAAATAAAATCATTATTTGCCATCCAGCTGATATCCCCTATAGT
GAGTCGTATTACATGGTCATAGCTGTTTCCTGGCAGCTCTGGCCCGTGTCTCAAAATCTCTGATGTTACA
TTGCACAAGATAAAAATATATCATCATGCCTCCTCTAGACCAGCCAGGACAGAAATGCCTCGACTTCGCT
GCTACCCAAGGTTGCCGGGTGACGCACACCGTGGAAACGGATGAAGGCACGAACCCAGTGGACATAAGCC
TGTTCGGTTCGTAAGCTGTAATGCAAGTAGCGTATGCGCTCACGCAACTGGTCCAGAACCTTGACCGAAC
GCAGCGGTGGTAACGGCGCAGTGGCGGTTTTCATGGCTTGTTATGACTGTTTTTTTGGGGTACAGTCTAT
GCCTCGGGCATCCAAGCAGCAAGCGCGTTACGCCGTGGGTCGATGTTTGATGTTATGGAGCAGCAACGAT
GTTACGCAGCAGGGCAGTCGCCCTAAAACAAAGTTAAACATTATGAGGGAAGCGGTGATCGCCGAAGTAT
CGACTCAACTATCAGAGGTAGTTGGCGTCATCGAGCGCCATCTCGAACCGACGTTGCTGGCCGTACATTT
GTACGGCTCCGCAGTGGATGGCGGCCTGAAGCCACACAGTGATATTGATTTGCTGGTTACGGTGACCGTA
AGGCTTGATGAAACAACGCGGCGAGCTTTGATCAACGACCTTTTGGAAACTTCGGCTTCCCCTGGAGAGA
GCGAGATTCTCCGCGCTGTAGAAGTCACCATTGTTGTGCACGACGACATCATTCCGTGGCGTTATCCAGC
TAAGCGCGAACTGCAATTTGGAGAATGGCAGCGCAATGACATTCTTGCAGGTATCTTCGAGCCAGCCACG
ATCGACATTGATCTGGCTATCTTGCTGACAAAAGCAAGAGAACATAGCGTTGCCTTGGTAGGTCCAGCGG
CGGAGGAACTCTTTGATCCGGTTCCTGAACAGGATCTATTTGAGGCGCTAAATGAAACCTTAACGCTATG
GAACTCGCCGCCCGACTGGGCTGGCGATGAGCGAAATGTAGTGCTTACGTTGTCCCGCATTTGGTACAGC
GCAGTAACCGGCAAAATCGCGCCGAAGGATGTCGCTGCCGACTGGGCAATGGAGCGCCTGCCGGCCCAGT
ATCAGCCCGTCATACTTGAAGCTAGACAGGCTTATCTTGGACAAGAAGAAGATCGCTTGGCCTCGCGCGC
AGATCAGTTGGAAGAATTTGTCCACTACGTGAAAGGCGAGATCACCAAGGTAGTCGGCAAATAACCCTCG
AGCCACCCATGACCAAAATCCCTTAACGTGAGTTACGCGTCGTTCCACTGAGCGTCAGACCCCGTAGAAA
AGATCAAAGGATCTTCTTGAGATCCTTTTTTTCTGCGCGTAATCTGCTGCTTGCAAACAAAAAAACCACC
GCTACCAGCGGTGGTTTGTTTGCCGGATCAAGAGCTACCAACTCTTTTTCCGAAGGTAACTGGCTTCAGC
AGAGCGCAGATACCAAATACTGTTCTTCTAGTGTAGCCGTAGTTAGGCCACCACTTCAAGAACTCTGTAG
CACCGCCTACATACCTCGCTCTGCTAATCCTGTTACCAGTGGCTGCTGCCAGTGGCGATAAGTCGTGTCT
TACCGGGTTGGACTCAAGACGATAGTTACCGGATAAGGCGCAGCGGTCGGGCTGAACGGGGGGTTCGTGC
ACACAGCCCAGCTTGGAGCGAACGACCTACACCGAACTGAGATACCTACAGCGTGAGCTATGAGAAAGCG
CCACGCTTCCCGAAGGGAGAAAGGCGGACAGGTATCCGGTAAGCGGCAGGGTCGGAACAGGAGAGCGCAC
GAGGGAGCTTCCAGGGGGAAACGCCTGGTATCTTTATAGTCCTGTCGGGTTTCGCCACCTCTGACTTGAG
CGTCGATTTTTGTGATGCTCGTCAGGGGGGCGGAGCCTATGGAAAAACGCCAGCAACGCGGCCTTTTTAC
GGTTCCTGGCCTTTTGCTGGCCTTTTGCTCACATGTTCTTTCCTGCGTTATCCCCTGATTCTGTGGATAA
CCGTATTACCGCCTTTGAGTGAGCTGATACCGCTCGCCGCAGCCGAACGACCGAGCGCAGCGAGTCAGTG
AGCGAGGAAGCGGAAGAGCGCCCAATACGCAAACCGCCTCTCCCCGCGCGTTGGCCGATTCATTAATGCA
GCTGGCACGACAGGTTTCCCGACTGGAAAGCGGGCAGTGAGCGCAACGCAATTAATACGCGTACCGCTAG
CCAGGAAGAGTTTGTAGAAACGCAAAAAGGCCATCCGTCAGGATGGCCTTCTGCTTAGTTTGATGCCTGG
CAGTTTATGGCGGGCGTCCTGCCCGCCACCCTCCGGGCCGTTGCTTCACAACGTTCAAATCCGCTCCCGG
CGGATTTGTCCTACTCAGGAGAGCGTTCACCGACAAACAACAGATAAAACGAAAGGCCCAGTCTTCCGAC
TGAGCCTTTCGTTTTATTTGATGCCT
Features (pLannotate 1.2.2; 12 found; start..end, strand, type, name):
     38..74      -  CDS            lacZα (fragment): LacZα fragment of β-galactosidase; lacZ fragment
     91..186     +  protein_bind   attL3: mutant version of attL; recombination site for the Gateway® LR reaction LR Clonase™
    192..1271    +  CDS            POU5F1: PO5F1_HUMAN - Also known as OCT3, OCT4, OTF3. Experimental evidence at protein level: Swiss-Prot protein existence level 1. Transcription factor that binds to the octamer motif (5'- ATTTGCAT-3'). Forms a trimeric complex with SOX2 or SOX15 on DNA and controls the expression of a number of genes involved in embryonic development such as YES1, FGF4, UTF1 and ZFP206. Critical for early embryogenesis and for embryonic stem cell pluripotency. From Homo sapiens (Human).
   1279..1374    -  protein_bind   attL3: mutant version of attL; recombination site for the Gateway® LR reaction LR Clonase™
   1393..1411    -  promoter       T7 promoter: promoter for bacteriophage T7 RNA polymerase
   1601..1624    +  promoter       Pc promoter (fragment): intI1 (promoter lies within the coding sequence); class 1 integron promoter
   1800..1856    +  CDS            GmR (fragment): gentamycin acetyltransferase; aacC1; confers resistance to gentamycin
   1863..2654    +  CDS            SmR: aminoglycoside adenylyltransferase (Murphy, 1985); aadA; confers resistance to spectinomycin and streptomycin
   2747..3335    +  rep_origin     ori: high-copy-number ColE1/pMB1/pBR322/pUC origin of replication
   3518..3610    +  CDS            lacI (fragment): lac repressor; lacI; The lac repressor binds to the lac operator to inhibit transcription in E. coli. This inhibition can be relieved by adding lactose or isopropyl-β-D-thiogalactopyranoside (IPTG).
   3665..3692    -  terminator     rrnB T2 terminator: transcription terminator T2 from the E. coli rrnB gene
   3824..3867    +  terminator     rrnB T1 terminator: Escherichia coli rrnB; transcription terminator T1 from the E. coli rrnB gene
