[The description below was written by a language model from this plasmid's Addgene catalogue record and pLannotate feature annotations shown in this document.]
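Description:
pDONR223_POU5F1_WT is a Gateway entry clone built on the Invitrogen pDONR223 backbone, carrying the wild-type human POU5F1 open reading frame (also known as OCT4/OCT3). It is a bacterial propagation and shuttling plasmid rather than an expression vector. It replicates in E. coli from a high-copy ColE1/pUC-type origin and is selected with spectinomycin through the aadA (SmR) aminoglycoside adenylyltransferase gene, which appears to be driven by the adjacent class 1 integron Pc promoter fragment. The annotated full sequence is about 3.9 kb, consistent with the stated backbone plus an insert of roughly 1.1 kb. Short lacZα, lacI and gentamicin-resistance fragments are backbone remnants with no evident function, and rrnB T1 and T2 terminators lie upstream of the cloning region, where they help insulate it from read-through transcription.

The POU5F1 coding sequence is flanked on both sides by attL recombination sites. The automated annotation labels both as attL3, although the exact attL variants are not confirmed by the catalogue fields. These sites allow LR Clonase-mediated transfer of the ORF into any compatible Gateway destination vector, which then supplies the promoter and any tags. The record lists no promoter for the insert. The only nearby promoter is a T7 promoter downstream of the insert, pointing back toward it on the opposite strand. The clone is in the "closed" configuration, meaning a stop codon immediately follows the ORF, so it yields native or N-terminally tagged protein but not C-terminal fusions. POU5F1 encodes an octamer-binding transcription factor central to embryonic stem cell pluripotency. This plasmid is part of the Target Accelerator Plasmid Collection, where it serves as the wild-type reference for functional comparison of cancer-associated alleles.
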