Addgene plasmid #82154: pDONR223_POU5F1_WT
Purpose: Gateway Donor vector containing POU5F1 , part of the Target Accelerator Plasmid Collection.
Depositing lab: Jesse Boehm & William Hahn & David Root. Depositing organization: Broad Institute. Publication: Systematic Functional Interrogation of Rare Cancer Variants Identifies Oncogenic Alleles. Kim E, Ilic N, Shrestha Y, Zou L, Kamburov A, Zhu C, Yang X, Lubonja R, Tran N, Nguyen C, Lawrence MS, Piccioni F, Bagul M, Doench JG, Chouinard CR, Wu X, Hogstrom L, Natoli T, Tamayo P, Horn H, Corsello SM, Lage K, Root DE, Subramanian A, Golub TR, Getz G, Boehm JS, Hahn WC. Cancer Discov. 2016 Jul;6(7):714-26. doi: 10.1158/2159-8290.CD-16-0160. Epub 2016 May 4. PubMed 27147599.
Backbone
  Vector backbone: pDONR223
  Backbone manufacturer: Invitrogen
  Backbone size w/o insert (bp): 2790
  Vector type: Gateway Entry vector
Growth in bacteria
  Bacterial resistance: Spectinomycin, 50 μg/mL
  Growth temperature: 37°C
  Growth strain: DH5alpha
  Copy number: High Copy
Gene/Insert
  Gene/Insert name: POU5F1
  Species: H. sapiens (human)
  Mutation: WT
  GenBank ID: NM_002701.4
  Entrez Gene: POU5F1 (a.k.a. OCT3, OCT4, OCT4Borf1, OTF-3, OTF3, OTF4, Oct-3, Oct-4, Oct3/4)
  Promoter: None
  Cloning method: Gateway Cloning
  Sequencing primers: 5′ M13pUC-fwd; 3′ M13-Rev
Terms and licenses: Academic/Nonprofit Terms; Industry Terms: Not Available to Industry
Depositor comments: Closed state: stop codon immediately follows insert Supporting reference: Systematic morphological profiling of human gene and allele function via Cell Painting. Rohban MH, et al. Elife. 2017, Mar 18;6. pii: e24060. PubMed PMID 28315521
How to cite: pDONR223_POU5F1_WT was a gift from Jesse Boehm & William Hahn & David Root (Addgene plasmid # 82154 ; http://n2t.net/addgene:82154 ; RRID:Addgene_82154)
