>Addgene plasmid #82154 | pDONR223_POU5F1_WT | depositor partial sequence | sequence record 155525 | Insert sequence
ATGGCGGGACACCTGGCTTCGGATTTCGCCTTCTCGCCCCCTCCAGGTGGTGGAGGTGATGGGCCAGGGG
GGCCGGAGCCGGGCTGGGTTGATCCTCGGACCTGGCTAAGCTTCCAAGGCCCTCCTGGAGGGCCAGGAAT
CGGGCCGGGGGTTGGGCCAGGCTCTGAGGTGTGGGGGATTCCCCCATGCCCCCCGCCGTATGAGTTCTGT
GGGGGGATGGCGTACTGTGGGCCCCAGGTTGGAGTGGGGCTAGTGCCCCAAGGCGGCTTGGAGACCTCTC
AGCCTGAGGGCGAAGCAGGAGTCGGGGTGGAGAGCAACTCCGATGGGGCCTCCCCGGAGCCCTGCACCGT
CACCCCTGGTGCCGTGAAGCTGGAGAAGGAGAAGCTGGAGCAAAACCCGGAGGAGTCCCAGGACATCAAA
GCTCTGCAGAAAGAACTCGAGCAATTTGCCAAGCTCCTGAAGCAGAAGAGGATCACCCTGGGATATACAC
AGGCCGATGTGGGGCTCACCCTGGGGGTTCTATTTGGGAAGGTATTCAGCCAAACGACCATCTGCCGCTT
TGAGGCTCTGCAGCTTAGCTTCAAGAACATGTGTAAGCTGCGGCCCTTGCTGCAGAAGTGGGTGGAGGAA
GCTGACAACAATGAAAACCTTCAGGAGATATGCAAAGCAGAAACCCTCGTGCAGGCCCGAAAGAGAAAGC
GAACCAGTATCGAGAACCGAGTGAGAGGCAACCTGGAGAATTTGTTCCTGCAGTGCCCGAAACCCACACT
GCAGCAGATCAGCCACATCGCCCAGCAGCTTGGGCTCGAGAAGGATGTGGTCCGAGTGTGGTTCTGTAAC
CGGCGCCAGAAGGGCAAGCGATCAAGCAGCGACTATGCACAACGAGAGGATTTTGAGGCTGCTGGGTCTC
CTTTCTCAGGGGGACCAGTGTCCTTTCCTCTGGCCCCAGGGCCCCATTTTGGTACCCCAGGCTATGGGAG
CCCTCACTTCACTGCACTGTACTCCTCGGTCCCTTTCCCTGAGGGGGAAGCCTTTCCCCCTGTCTCTGTC
ACCACTCTGGGCTCTCCCATGCATTCAAAC
